Addgene plasmid #132734: pYZ_3WJrep_N12_trigger
Purpose: T7 RNAP-driven expression of 3WJ repressor index 12 trigger RNA
Depositing lab: Alexander Green & Peng Yin. Depositing organization: Arizona State University. Publication: De novo-designed translation-repressing riboregulators for multi-input cellular logic. Kim J, Zhou Y, Carlson PD, Teichmann M, Chaudhary S, Simmel FC, Silver PA, Collins JJ, Lucks JB, Yin P, Green AA. Nat Chem Biol. 2019 Dec;15(12):1173-1182. doi: 10.1038/s41589-019-0388-1. Epub 2019 Nov 4. PubMed 31686032.
Backbone
  Vector backbone: pET15b
  Backbone size w/o insert (bp): 5527
  Vector type: Bacterial Expression
Growth in bacteria
  Bacterial resistance: Ampicillin, 100 μg/mL
  Growth temperature: 37°C
  Growth strain: DH5alpha
  Copy number: High Copy
Gene/Insert
  Gene/Insert name: 3WJ_N12_trigger
  Species: Synthetic
  Insert size (bp): 45
  Cloning method: Gibson Cloning
  Sequencing primers: 5′ CCTGCCACCATACCCACGC
Terms and licenses: Academic/Nonprofit Terms; Industry Terms: Not Available to Industry
Depositor comments: Please visit https://www.biorxiv.org/content/10.1101/501783v1 for bioRxiv preprint.
How to cite: pYZ_3WJrep_N12_trigger was a gift from Alexander Green & Peng Yin (Addgene plasmid # 132734 ; http://n2t.net/addgene:132734 ; RRID:Addgene_132734)
