[The description below was written by a language model from this plasmid's Addgene catalogue record and pLannotate feature annotations shown in this document.]
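Description:
pYZ_3WJrep_N12_trigger is a bacterial expression plasmid built on the pET15b backbone that transcribes a short synthetic trigger RNA for a de novo-designed three-way junction (3WJ) translational repressor, design index 12. It is propagated in E. coli under ampicillin selection from the AmpR (β-lactamase) gene and its own promoter. Replication relies on a ColE1/pMB1-type origin, and the pBR322-derived bom site and rop gene are also annotated. The catalogue lists the plasmid as high copy, although rop is normally associated with copy-number restraint. Several tetracycline-resistance fragments and a tet promoter appear in the feature table. These are non-functional remnants of the pBR322 lineage rather than usable markers.

The payload is a 45 bp synthetic insert, 3WJ_N12_trigger, introduced by Gibson assembly. In the 5,569 nt sequenced record the T7 promoter spans the numbering origin and the T7 terminator follows a few dozen bases downstream, so the trigger sits in the small unannotated gap between them and is made as a compact non-coding transcript rather than a protein-coding message. No lac operator, ribosome binding site or tag is annotated in this cassette. The backbone does carry lacI with its promoter, which in T7 systems helps keep IPTG-inducible T7 RNA polymerase expression repressed in suitable host strains.

The plasmid supplies the input RNA for a riboregulator system. In such a system, the trigger binds a cognate 3WJ repressor switch RNA, which is carried on a separate construct not described here, and turns off translation of the switch's downstream gene. This supports characterisation of repressor performance and construction of multi-input RNA-based logic in cells.
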