Features (pLannotate 1.2.2; 15 found; start..end, strand, type, name):
     46..92      +  terminator     T7 terminator: transcription terminator for bacteriophage T7 RNA polymerase
    115..219     -  CDS            TcR (fragment): tetracycline efflux protein; tet; confers resistance to tetracycline
    267..295     -  promoter       tet promoter: E. coli promoter for tetracycline efflux protein gene
    408..512     +  promoter       AmpR promoter: bla
    513..1373    +  CDS            AmpR: β-lactamase; bla; confers resistance to ampicillin, carbenicillin, and related antibiotics
   1544..2132    +  rep_origin     ori: high-copy-number ColE1/pMB1/pBR322/pUC origin of replication
   2318..2457    -  misc_feature   bom: basis of mobility region from pBR322
   2559..2750    -  CDS            rop: Rop protein, which maintains plasmids at low copy number; rop
   2767..3147    +  CDS            YPB1_ECOLX: Protein predicted: Swiss-Prot protein existence level 4. From Escherichia coli.
   3389..4013    -  CDS            TcR (fragment): tetracycline efflux protein; tet; confers resistance to tetracycline
   4028..4049    -  protein_bind   CAP binding site: CAP binding activates transcription in the presence of cAMP. E. coli catabolite activator protein
   4062..5144    -  CDS            lacI: lac repressor; lacI; The lac repressor binds to the lac operator to inhibit transcription in E. coli. This inhibition can be relieved by adding lactose or isopropyl-β-D-thiogalactopyranoside (IPTG).
   5145..5222    -  promoter       lacI promoter: lacI
   5230..5509    -  CDS            TcR (fragment): tetracycline efflux protein; tet; confers resistance to tetracycline
   5553..2       +  promoter       T7 promoter (across the origin): promoter for bacteriophage T7 RNA polymerase
>Addgene plasmid #132734 | pYZ_3WJrep_N12_trigger | addgene full sequence | sequence record 261765 | Addgene NGS Result
GGGCGATAATGTTCCGTCATTATCGGCATTCTTATTCAATCATAGTAGCATAACCCCTTGGGGCCTCTAA
ACGGGTCTTGAGGGGTTTTTTGCTGAAAGGAGGAACTATATCCGGATATCCCGCAAGAGGCCCGGCAGTA
CCGGCATAACCAAGCCTATGCCTACAGCATCCAGGGTGACGGTGCCGAGGATGACGATGAGCGCATTGTT
AGATTTCATACACGGTGCCTGACTGCGTTAGCAATTTAACTGTGATAAACTACCGCATTAAAGCTTATCG
ATGATAAGCTGTCAAACATGAGAATTCTTGAAGACGAAAGGGCCTCGTGATACGCCTATTTTTATAGGTT
AATGTCATGATAATAATGGTTTCTTAGACGTCAGGTGGCACTTTTCGGGGAAATGTGCGCGGAACCCCTA
TTTGTTTATTTTTCTAAATACATTCAAATATGTATCCGCTCATGAGACAATAACCCTGATAAATGCTTCA
ATAATATTGAAAAAGGAAGAGTATGAGTATTCAACATTTCCGTGTCGCCCTTATTCCCTTTTTTGCGGCA
TTTTGCCTTCCTGTTTTTGCTCACCCAGAAACGCTGGTGAAAGTAAAAGATGCTGAAGATCAGTTGGGTG
CACGAGTGGGTTACATCGAACTGGATCTCAACAGCGGTAAGATCCTTGAGAGTTTTCGCCCCGAAGAACG
TTTTCCAATGATGAGCACTTTTAAAGTTCTGCTATGTGGCGCGGTATTATCCCGTGTTGACGCCGGGCAA
GAGCAACTCGGTCGCCGCATACACTATTCTCAGAATGACTTGGTTGAGTACTCACCAGTCACAGAAAAGC
ATCTTACGGATGGCATGACAGTAAGAGAATTATGCAGTGCTGCCATAACCATGAGTGATAACACTGCGGC
CAACTTACTTCTGACAACGATCGGAGGACCGAAGGAGCTAACCGCTTTTTTGCACAACATGGGGGATCAT
GTAACTCGCCTTGATCGTTGGGAACCGGAGCTGAATGAAGCCATACCAAACGACGAGCGTGACACCACGA
TGCCTGCAGCAATGGCAACAACGTTGCGCAAACTATTAACTGGCGAACTACTTACTCTAGCTTCCCGGCA
ACAATTAATAGACTGGATGGAGGCGGATAAAGTTGCAGGACCACTTCTGCGCTCGGCCCTTCCGGCTGGC
TGGTTTATTGCTGATAAATCTGGAGCCGGTGAGCGTGGGTCTCGCGGTATCATTGCAGCACTGGGGCCAG
ATGGTAAGCCCTCCCGTATCGTAGTTATCTACACGACGGGGAGTCAGGCAACTATGGATGAACGAAATAG
ACAGATCGCTGAGATAGGTGCCTCACTGATTAAGCATTGGTAACTGTCAGACCAAGTTTACTCATATATA
CTTTAGATTGATTTAAAACTTCATTTTTAATTTAAAAGGATCTAGGTGAAGATCCTTTTTGATAATCTCA
TGACCAAAATCCCTTAACGTGAGTTTTCGTTCCACTGAGCGTCAGACCCCGTAGAAAAGATCAAAGGATC
TTCTTGAGATCCTTTTTTTCTGCGCGTAATCTGCTGCTTGCAAACAAAAAAACCACCGCTACCAGCGGTG
GTTTGTTTGCCGGATCAAGAGCTACCAACTCTTTTTCCGAAGGTAACTGGCTTCAGCAGAGCGCAGATAC
CAAATACTGTCCTTCTAGTGTAGCCGTAGTTAGGCCACCACTTCAAGAACTCTGTAGCACCGCCTACATA
CCTCGCTCTGCTAATCCTGTTACCAGTGGCTGCTGCCAGTGGCGATAAGTCGTGTCTTACCGGGTTGGAC
TCAAGACGATAGTTACCGGATAAGGCGCAGCGGTCGGGCTGAACGGGGGGTTCGTGCACACAGCCCAGCT
TGGAGCGAACGACCTACACCGAACTGAGATACCTACAGCGTGAGCTATGAGAAAGCGCCACGCTTCCCGA
AGGGAGAAAGGCGGACAGGTATCCGGTAAGCGGCAGGGTCGGAACAGGAGAGCGCACGAGGGAGCTTCCA
GGGGGAAACGCCTGGTATCTTTATAGTCCTGTCGGGTTTCGCCACCTCTGACTTGAGCGTCGATTTTTGT
GATGCTCGTCAGGGGGGCGGAGCCTATGGAAAAACGCCAGCAACGCGGCCTTTTTACGGTTCCTGGCCTT
TTGCTGGCCTTTTGCTCACATGTTCTTTCCTGCGTTATCCCCTGATTCTGTGGATAACCGTATTACCGCC
TTTGAGTGAGCTGATACCGCTCGCCGCAGCCGAACGACCGAGCGCAGCGAGTCAGTGAGCGAGGAAGCGG
AAGAGCGCCTGATGCGGTATTTTCTCCTTACGCATCTGTGCGGTATTTCACACCGCAATGGTGCACTCTC
AGTACAATCTGCTCTGATGCCGCATAGTTAAGCCAGTATACACTCCGCTATCGCTACGTGACTGGGTCAT
GGCTGCGCCCCGACACCCGCCAACACCCGCTGACGCGCCCTGACGGGCTTGTCTGCTCCCGGCATCCGCT
TACAGACAAGCTGTGACCGTCTCCGGGAGCTGCATGTGTCAGAGGTTTTCACCGTCATCACCGAAACGCG
CGAGGCAGCTGCGGTAAAGCTCATCAGCGTGGTCGTGAAGCGATTCACAGATGTCTGCCTGTTCATCCGC
GTCCAGCTCGTTGAGTTTCTCCAGAAGCGTTAATGTCTGGCTTCTGATAAAGCGGGCCATGTTAAGGGCG
GTTTTTTCCTGTTTGGTCACTGATGCCTCCGTGTAAGGGGGATTTCTGTTCATGGGGGTAATGATACCGA
TGAAACGAGAGAGGATGCTCACGATACGGGTTACTGATGATGAACATGCCCGGTTACTGGAACGTTGTGA
GGGTAAACAACTGGCGGTATGGATGCGGCGGGACCAGAGAAAAATCACTCAGGGTCAATGCCAGCGCTTC
GTTAATACAGATGTAGGTGTTCCACAGGGTAGCCAGCAGCATCCTGCGATGCAGATCCGGAACATAATGG
TGCAGGGCGCTGACTTCCGCGTTTCCAGACTTTACGAAACACGGAAACCGAAGACCATTCATGTTGTTGC
TCAGGTCGCAGACGTTTTGCAGCAGCAGTCGCTTCACGTTCGCTCGCGTATCGGTGATTCATTCTGCTAA
CCAGTAAGGCAACCCCGCCAGCCTAGCCGGGTCCTCAACGACAGGAGCACGATCATGCGCACCCGTGGCC
AGGACCCAACGCTGCCCGAGATGCGCCGCGTGCGGCTGCTGGAGATGGCGGACGCGATGGATATGTTCTG
CCAAGGGTTGGTTTGCGCATTCACAGTTCTCCGCAAGAATTGATTGGCTCCAATTCTTGGAGTGGTGAAT
CCGTTAGCGAGGTGCCGCCGGCTTCCATTCAGGTCGAGGTGGCCCGGCTCCATGCACCGCGACGCAACGC
GGGGAGGCAGACAAGGTATAGGGCGGCGCCTACAATCCATGCCAACCCGTTCCATGTGCTCGCCGAGGCG
GCATAAATCGCCGTGACGATCAGCGGTCCAATGATCGAAGTTAGGCTGGTAAGAGCCGCGAGCGATCCTT
GAAGCTGTCCCTGATGGTCGTCATCTACCTGCCTGGACAGCATGGCCTGCAACGCGGGCATCCCGATGCC
GCCGGAAGCGAGAAGAATCATAATGGGGAAGGCCATCCAGCCTCGCGTCGCGAACGCCAGCAAGACGTAG
CCCAGCGCGTCGGCCGCCATGCCGGCGATAATGGCCTGCTTCTCGCCGAAACGTTTGGTGGCGGGACCAG
TGACGAAGGCTTGAGCGAGGGCGTGCAAGATTCCGAATACCGCAAGCGACAGGCCGATCATCGTCGCGCT
CCAGCGAAAGCGGTCCTCGCCGAAAATGACCCAGAGCGCTGCCGGCACCTGTCCTACGAGTTGCATGATA
AAGAAGACAGTCATAAGTGCGGCGACGATAGTCATGCCCCGCGCCCACCGGAAGGAGCTGACTGGGTTGA
AGGCTCTCAAGGGCATCGGTCGAGATCCCGGTGCCTAATGAGTGAGCTAACTTACATTAATTGCGTTGCG
CTCACTGCCCGCTTTCCAGTCGGGAAACCTGTCGTGCCAGCTGCATTAATGAATCGGCCAACGCGCGGGG
AGAGGCGGTTTGCGTATTGGGCGCCAGGGTGGTTTTTCTTTTCACCAGTGAGACGGGCAACAGCTGATTG
CCCTTCACCGCCTGGCCCTGAGAGAGTTGCAGCAAGCGGTCCACGCTGGTTTGCCCCAGCAGGCGAAAAT
CCTGTTTGATGGTGGTTAACGGCGGGATATAACATGAGCTGTCTTCGGTATCGTCGTATCCCACTACCGA
GATATCCGCACCAACGCGCAGCCCGGACTCGGTAATGGCGCGCATTGCGCCCAGCGCCATCTGATCGTTG
GCAACCAGCATCGCAGTGGGAACGATGCCCTCATTCAGCATTTGCATGGTTTGTTGAAAACCGGACATGG
CACTCCAGTCGCCTTCCCGTTCCGCTATCGGCTGAATTTGATTGCGAGTGAGATATTTATGCCAGCCAGC
CAGACGCAGACGCGCCGAGACAGAACTTAATGGGCCCGCTAACAGCGCGATTTGCTGGTGACCCAATGCG
ACCAGATGCTCCACGCCCAGTCGCGTACCGTCTTCATGGGAGAAAATAATACTGTTGATGGGTGTCTGGT
CAGAGACATCAAGAAATAACGCCGGAACATTAGTGCAGGCAGCTTCCACAGCAATGGCATCCTGGTCATC
CAGCGGATAGTTAATGATCAGCCCACTGACGCGTTGCGCGAGAAGATTGTGCACCGCCGCTTTACAGGCT
TCGACGCCGCTTCGTTCTACCATCGACACCACCACGCTGGCACCCAGTTGATCGGCGCGAGATTTAATCG
CCGCGACAATTTGCGACGGCGCGTGCAGGGCCAGACTGGAGGTGGCAACGCCAATCAGCAACGACTGTTT
GCCCGCCAGTTGTTGTGCCACGCGGTTGGGAATGTAATTCAGCTCCGCCATCGCCGCTTCCACTTTTTCC
CGCGTTTTCGCAGAAACGTGGCTGGCCTGGTTCACCACGCGGGAAACGGTCTGATAAGAGACACCGGCAT
ACTCTGCGACATCGTATAACGTTACTGGTTTCACATTCACCACCCTGAATTGACTCTCTTCCGGGCGCTA
TCATGCCATACCGCGAAAGGTTTTGCGCCATTCGATGGTGTCCGGGATCTCGACGCTCTCCCTTATGCGA
CTCCTGCATTAGGAAGCAGCCCAGTAGTAGGTTGAGGCCGTTGAGCACCGCCGCCGCAAGGAATGGTGCA
TGCAAGGAGATGGCGCCCAACAGTCCCCCGGCCACGGGGCCTGCCACCATACCCACGCCGAAACAAGCGC
TCATGAGCCCGAAGTGGCGAGCCCGATCTTCCCCATCGGTGATGTCGGCGATATAGGCGCCAGCAACCGC
ACCTGTGGCGCCGGTGATGCCGGCCACGATGCGTCCGGCGTAGAGGATCGAGATCTCGGCCGGGTTTAGA
AATCTGAAGCTCTAGAGAGCGCTAATACGACTCACTATA
