>Addgene plasmid #132734 | pYZ_3WJrep_N12_trigger | depositor partial sequence | sequence record 255220 | 3WJ repressor trigger N12
GGGCGATAATGTTCCGTCATTATCGGCATTCTTATTCAATCATAG
